>Addgene plasmid #65144 | pYTK037 | depositor full sequence | sequence record 110197 | Full Sequence
TCGGTCTCATATGGTTTCTAAAGGTGAAGAATTATTCACTGGTGTTGTCCCAATTTTGGTTGAATTAGAT
GGTGATGTTAATGGTCACAAATTTTCTGTCTCCGGTGAAGGTGAAGGTGATGCTACTTACGGTAAATTGA
CCTTAAAATTTATTTGTACTACTGGTAAATTGCCAGTTCCATGGCCAACCTTAGTCACTACTTTATCTTG
GGGTGTTCAATGTTTTGCAAGATACCCAGATCATATGAAACAACATGACTTTTTCAAGTCTGCCATGCCA
GAAGGTTATGTTCAAGAAAGAACTATTTTTTTCAAAGATGACGGTAACTACAAGACCAGAGCTGAAGTCA
AGTTTGAAGGTGATACCTTAGTTAATAGAATCGAATTAAAAGGTATTGATTTTAAAGAAGATGGTAACAT
TTTAGGTCACAAATTGGAATACAATTATTTCTCTGACAATGTTTACATCACTGCTGACAAACAAAAGAAT
GGTATCAAAGCTAACTTCAAAATTAGACACAACATTGAAGATGGTGGTGTTCAATTAGCTGACCATTATC
AACAAAATACTCCAATTGGTGATGGTCCAGTCTTGTTACCAGACAACCATTACTTATCCACTCAATCTAA
GTTATCCAAAGATCCAAACGAAAAGAGGGACCACATGGTCTTGTTAGAATTTGTTACTGCTGCTGGTATT
ACCTTGGGTATGGATGAATTGTACAAAGGTTCTTGAGACCAGACCAATAAAAAACGCCCGGCGGCAACCG
AGCGTTCTGAACAAATCCAGATGGAGTTCTGAGGTCATTACTGGATCTATCAACAGGAGTCCAAGCGAGC
TCGATATCAAATTACGCCCCGCCCTGCCACTCATCGCAGTACTGTTGTAATTCATTAAGCATTCTGCCGA
CATGGAAGCCATCACAAACGGCATGATGAACCTGAATCGCCAGCGGCATCAGCACCTTGTCGCCTTGCGT
ATAATATTTGCCCATGGTGAAAACGGGGGCGAAGAAGTTGTCCATATTGGCCACGTTTAAATCAAAACTG
GTGAAACTCACCCAGGGATTGGCTGAAACGAAAAACATATTCTCAATAAACCCTTTAGGGAAATAGGCCA
GGTTTTCACCGTAACACGCCACATCTTGCGAATATATGTGTAGAAACTGCCGGAAATCGTCGTGGTATTC
ACTCCAGAGCGATGAAAACGTTTCAGTTTGCTCATGGAAAACGGTGTAACAAGGGTGAACACTATCCCAT
ATCACCAGCTCACCGTCTTTCATTGCCATACGAAATTCCGGATGAGCATTCATCAGGCGGGCAAGAATGT
GAATAAAGGCCGGATAAAACTTGTGCTTATTTTTCTTTACGGTCTTTAAAAAGGCCGTAATATCCAGCTG
AACGGTCTGGTTATAGGTACATTGAGCAACTGACTGAAATGCCTCAAAATGTTCTTTACGATGCCATTGG
GATATATCAACGGTGGTATATCCAGTGATTTTTTTCTCCATTTTAGCTTCCTTAGCTCCTGAAAATCTCG
ATAACTCAAAAAATACGCCCGGTAGTGATCTTATTTCATTATGGTGAAAGTTGGAACCTCTTACGTGCCC
GATCAATCATGACCAAAATCCCTTAACGTGAGTTTTCGTTCCACTGAGCGTCAGACCCCGTAGAAAAGAT
CAAAGGATCTTCTTGAGATCCTTTTTTTCTGCGCGTAATCTGCTGCTTGCAAACAAAAAAACCACCGCTA
CCAGCGGTGGTTTGTTTGCCGGATCAAGAGCTACCAACTCTTTTTCCGAAGGTAACTGGCTTCAGCAGAG
CGCAGATACCAAATACTGTTCTTCTAGTGTAGCCGTAGTTAGGCCACCACTTCAAGAACTCTGTAGCACC
GCCTACATACCTCGCTCTGCTAATCCTGTTACCAGTGGCTGCTGCCAGTGGCGATAAGTCGTGTCTTACC
GGGTTGGACTCAAGACGATAGTTACCGGATAAGGCGCAGCGGTCGGGCTGAACGGGGGGTTCGTGCACAC
AGCCCAGCTTGGAGCGAACGACCTACACCGAACTGAGATACCTACAGCGTGAGCTATGAGAAAGCGCCAC
GCTTCCCGAAGGGAGAAAGGCGGACAGGTATCCGGTAAGCGGCAGGGTCGGAACAGGAGAGCGCACGAGG
GAGCTTCCAGGGGGAAACGCCTGGTATCTTTATAGTCCTGTCGGGTTTCGCCACCTCTGACTTGAGCGTC
GATTTTTGTGATGCTCGTCAGGGGGGCGGAGCCTATGGAAAAACGCCAGCAACGCGGCCTTTTTACGGTT
CCTGGCCTTTTGCTGGCCTTTTGCTCACATGTTCTTTCCTGCGTTATCCCCTGATTCTGTGGATAACCGT
AG
Features (pLannotate 1.2.2; 5 found; start..end, strand, type, name):
     11..727     +  CDS            mTurquoise2: mTurquoise2 is a basic (constitutively fluorescent) cyan fluorescent protein published in 2012, derived from Aequorea victoria. It is reported to be a rapidly-maturing monomer with very low acid sensitivity.
    747..781     -  terminator     lambda t0 terminator: minimal transcription terminator from phage lambda (Scholtissek and Grosse, 1987)
    855..1511    -  CDS            cat: CAT_ECOLX - Experimental evidence at protein level: Swiss-Prot protein existence level 1. This enzyme is an effector of chloramphenicol resistance in bacteria. From Escherichia coli. This protein is used as a marker in many commonly used cloning vectors, such as pACYC184.
   1512..1609    -  promoter       cat promoter: promoter of the E. coli cat gene encoding chloramphenicol acetyltransferase
   1693..2281    +  rep_origin     ori: high-copy-number ColE1/pMB1/pBR322/pUC origin of replication
