[The description below was written by a language model from this plasmid's Addgene catalogue record and pLannotate feature annotations shown in this document.]
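Description:
pYTK037 is a small (about 2.4 kb) part-storage plasmid from a modular yeast toolkit (YTK) for multipart hierarchical assembly. It is built on the pYTK001 part entry backbone and is catalogued as a bacterial vector. It is a repository for a single standardized DNA part that is maintained in E. coli, not an expression construct in its own right. Propagation relies on a high-copy ColE1/pUC-type origin of replication. Selection is by chloramphenicol, conferred by a chloramphenicol acetyltransferase (cat) gene driven by its native promoter and followed by a minimal phage lambda t0 terminator.

The payload is the coding sequence for mTurquoise2, a bright, rapidly maturing monomeric cyan fluorescent protein derived from Aequorea victoria GFP with low acid sensitivity. It was inserted into the backbone through BsmBI sites that were destroyed during cloning. The part is formatted as a "Type 3a" element, the toolkit category for N-terminal coding sequences, so here it serves as an N-terminal fluorescent protein tag. The feature table shows no promoter or terminator associated with the fluorescent protein, as expected for a bare part. In use, those regulatory elements would come from other toolkit parts, and the mTurquoise2 sequence would be joined upstream of a downstream coding part to produce a fusion protein within an assembled yeast transcriptional unit. The annotation does not mark the flanking assembly sites or overhangs that define the part type. Typical applications are building cyan-tagged fusion proteins for localization or expression measurements in yeast.
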