Addgene plasmid #65144: pYTK037
Purpose: Encodes mTurquoise2 as a Type 3a part to be used in the Dueber YTK system
Depositing lab: John Dueber. Depositing organization: University of California, Berkeley. Publication: A Highly Characterized Yeast Toolkit for Modular, Multipart Assembly. Lee ME, DeLoache WC, Cervantes B, Dueber JE. ACS Synth Biol. 2015 Apr 14. 10.1021/sb500366v PubMed 25871405.
Backbone
  Vector backbone: pYTK001
  Vector type: Bacterial Expression
Growth in bacteria
  Bacterial resistance: Chloramphenicol, 25 μg/mL
  Growth temperature: 37°C
  Growth strain: DH10B
  Copy number: High Copy
Gene/Insert
  Gene/Insert name: mTurquoise2
  Species: Synthetic
  Cloning method: Restriction Enzyme; 5′ cloning site BsmBI (destroyed during cloning); 3′ cloning site BsmBI (destroyed during cloning)
Terms and licenses: Academic/Nonprofit Terms; Industry Terms: Not Available to Industry
Depositor comments: Type 3a parts are used for N-terminal coding sequences. This plasmid encodes for an N-terminal fluorescent protein tag. For more information, please visit the supplemental information in PMID:25871405.
How to cite: pYTK037 was a gift from John Dueber (Addgene plasmid # 65144 ; http://n2t.net/addgene:65144 ; RRID:Addgene_65144)
