>Addgene plasmid #65144 | pYTK037 | addgene partial sequence | sequence record 112693 | CAT-F 5'-GTTTGTGATGGCTTCCATGTC-3'
GAGAGTGGCAGGGCGGGGCGTAATTTGATATCGAGCTCGCTTGGACTCCTGTTGATAGATCCAGTAATGA
CCTCAGAACTCCATCTGGATTTGTTCAGAACGCTCGGTTGCCGCCGGGCGTTTTTTATTGGTCTGGTCTC
AAGAACCTTTGTACAATTCATCCATACCCAAGGTAATACCAGCAGCAGTAACAAATTCTAACAAGACCAT
GTGGTCCCTCTTTTCGTTTGGATCTTTGGATAACTTAGATTGAGTGGATAAGTAATGGTTGTCTGGTAAC
AAGACTGGACCATCACCAATTGGAGTATTTTGTTGATAATGGTCAGCTAATTGAACACCACCATCTTCAA
TGTTGTGTCTAATTTTGAAGTTAGCTTTGATACCATTCTTTTGTTTGTCAGCAGTGATGTAAACATTGTC
AGAGAAATAATTGTATTCCAATTTGTGACCTAAAATGTTACCATCTTCTTTAAAATCAATACCTTTTAAT
TCGATTCTATTAACTAAGGTATCACCTTCAAACTTGACTTCAGCTCTGGTCTTGTAGTTACCGTCATCTT
TGAAAAAAATAGTTCTTTCTTGAACATAACCTTCTGGCATGGCAGACTTGAAAAAGTCATGTTGTTTCAT
ATGATCTGGGTATCTTGCAAAACATTGAACACCCCAAGA
