>Addgene plasmid #65144 | pYTK037 | addgene partial sequence | sequence record 218255 | pRS414-R 5'-CACCTCTGACTTGAGCGTCG-3'
GCCAGCAACGCGGCCTTTTTACGGTTCCTGGCCTTTTGCTGGCCTTTTGCTCACATGTTCTTTCCTGCGT
TATCCCCTGATTCTGTGGATAACCGTAGTCGGTCTCATATGGTTTCTAAAGGTGAAGAATTATTCACTGG
TGTTGTCCCAATTTTGGTTGAATTAGATGGTGATGTTAATGGTCACAAATTTTCTGTCTCCGGTGAAGGT
GAAGGTGATGCTACTTACGGTAAATTGACCTTAAAATTTATTTGTACTACTGGTAAATTGCCAGTTCCAT
GGCCAACCTTAGTCACTACTTTATCTTGGGGTGTTCAATGTTTTGCAAGATACCCAGATCATATGAAACA
ACATGACTTTTTCAAGTCTGCCATGCCAGAAGGTTATGTTCAAGAAAGAACTATTTTTTTCAAAGATGAC
GGTAACTACAAGACCAGAGCTGAAGTCAAGTTTGAAGGTGATACCTTAGTTAATAGAATCGAATTAAAAG
GTATTGATTTTAAAGAAGATGGTAACATTTTAGGTCACAAATTGGAATACAATTATTTCTCTGACAATGT
TTACATCACTGCTGACAAACAAAAGAATGGTATCAAAGCTAACTTCAAAATTAGACACAACATTGAAGAT
GGTGGTGTTCAATTAGCTGACCATTATCAACAAAATACTCCAATTGGTGATGGTCCAGTCTTGTTACCAG
ACAACCATTACTTATCC
